Addgene plasmid #107345: pLVX-HA-UBE3B-IRES-Puro
Purpose: Expresses HA tagged UBE3B in mammalian cells.
Depositing lab: Robert Sobol. Depositing organization: University of South Alabama, Mitchell Cancer Institute. Publication: UBE3B is a Calmodulin-Regulated, Mitochondria-Associated E3 Ubiquitin Ligase. Braganza A, Li J, Zeng X, Yates NA, Dey NB, Andrews J, Clark J, Zamani L, Wang XH, St Croix C, O'Sullivan R, Garcia-Exposito L, Brodsky JL, Sobol RW. J Biol Chem. 2016 Dec 21. pii: jbc.M116.766824. doi: 10.1074/jbc.M116.766824. PubMed 28003368.
Backbone
  Vector backbone: pLVX-GWB-IRES-Puro
  Backbone size w/o insert (bp): 8247
  Total vector size (bp): 11475
  Vector type: Mammalian Expression, Lentiviral
  Selectable markers: Puromycin
Growth in bacteria
  Bacterial resistance: Ampicillin, 100 μg/mL
  Growth temperature: 37°C
  Growth strain: NEB Stable
  Copy number: Unknown
Gene/Insert
  Gene/Insert name: UBE3B
  Species: H. sapiens (human)
  Insert size (bp): 3234
  Entrez Gene: UBE3B (a.k.a. BPIDS, KOS)
  Promoter: CMV
  Tag / fusion protein: HA (N terminal on insert)
  Cloning method: Gateway Cloning
  Sequencing primers: 5′ M13; 3′ M13
Terms and licenses: Academic/Nonprofit Terms; Industry Terms
How to cite: pLVX-HA-UBE3B-IRES-Puro was a gift from Robert Sobol (Addgene plasmid # 107345 ; http://n2t.net/addgene:107345 ; RRID:Addgene_107345)
