[The description below was written by a language model from this plasmid's Addgene catalogue record and pLannotate feature annotations shown in this document.]
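Description:
pLVX-HA-UBE3B-IRES-Puro is an HIV-1-based lentiviral expression plasmid for producing N-terminally HA-tagged human UBE3B, an E3 ubiquitin-protein ligase, in mammalian cells. It was built by Gateway recombination into the pLVX-GWB-IRES-Puro destination backbone, which is why the insert is flanked by attB1 and attB2 sites. In bacteria the plasmid is maintained through a high-copy ColE1/pUC-type origin and selected with ampicillin via the β-lactamase gene. Residual lac promoter/operator sequences from the cloning backbone are also present.

The transfer cassette lies between two HIV-1 LTR elements and carries the usual cis-acting viral sequences: the Ψ packaging signal with an adjoining gag fragment, the Rev response element for Rev-dependent nuclear export of the genomic RNA, and the cPPT/CTS that aids nuclear import of the reverse-transcribed genome. Short nef-homologous stretches are annotated next to each LTR. Within the cassette, the CMV immediate-early enhancer and promoter drive a single bicistronic transcript. The HA epitope (annotated as a partial match to a 3xHA feature) is followed by the UBE3B coding sequence, and an EMCV IRES then permits cap-independent translation of puromycin N-acetyltransferase. Puromycin resistance is therefore coupled to expression of the tagged ligase. A WPRE downstream of the marker enhances transcript stability and expression.

The construct can be transfected directly or packaged into lentiviral particles with helper plasmids to generate stably transduced, puromycin-selected cell lines. The HA tag permits detection or immunoprecipitation of UBE3B. The sequenced record is slightly shorter (11,425 nt) than the catalogued total size of 11,475 bp.
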