Features (pLannotate 1.2.2; 27 found; start..end, strand, type, name):
    375..632     +  LTR            5' LTR (truncated): truncated 5' long terminal repeat (LTR) from HIV-1
    679..804     +  misc_feature   HIV-1 Ψ: packaging signal of human immunodeficiency virus type 1
    788..1126    +  CDS            HIV-1 gag (fragment): gag protein from human immunodeficiency virus 1; gag
   1301..1534    +  misc_feature   RRE: The Rev response element (RRE) of HIV-1 allows for Rev-dependent mRNA export from the nucleus to the cytoplasm.
   1911..2011    +  CDS            Rev (fragment): human immunodeficiency virus 1 (HIV-1) Rev protein; rev; enhances nuclear export of unspliced and incompletely spliced viral mRNAs
   2026..2141    +  misc_feature   cPPT/CTS: central polypurine tract and central termination sequence of HIV-1 (lacking the first T)
   2199..2502    +  enhancer       CMV enhancer: human cytomegalovirus immediate early enhancer
   2503..2706    +  promoter       CMV promoter: human cytomegalovirus (CMV) immediate early promoter
   2822..2846    +  protein_bind   attB1: mutant version of attB; recombination site for the Gateway® BP reaction BP Clonase™
   2870..2897    +  CDS            3xHA (fragment): three tandem HA epitope tags
   2897..6097    +  CDS            UBE3B: UBE3B_HUMAN - Experimental evidence at protein level: Swiss-Prot protein existence level 1. E3 ubiquitin-protein ligase which accepts ubiquitin from an E2 ubiquitin-conjugating enzyme in the form of a thioester and then directly transfers the ubiquitin to targeted substrates. From Homo sapiens (Human).
   6117..6141    -  protein_bind   attB2: mutant version of attB; recombination site for the Gateway® BP reaction BP Clonase™
   6146..6164    -  misc_feature   MCS (fragment): pBluescript multiple cloning site
   6284..6746    +  misc_feature   IRES: internal ribosome entry site (IRES) of the encephalomyocarditis virus (EMCV)
   6779..7376    +  CDS            PuroR (fragment): puromycin N-acetyltransferase; pac from Streptomyces alboniger; confers resistance to puromycin
   7392..7980    +  misc_feature   WPRE: woodchuck hepatitis virus posttranscriptional regulatory element
   7997..8515    +  CDS            nef (fragment): NEF_HV1BR - Experimental evidence at protein level: Swiss-Prot protein existence level 1. Extracellular Nef protein targets CD4(+) T-lymphocytes for apoptosis by interacting with CXCR4 surface receptors (PubMed:14990729). From Human immunodeficiency virus type 1 group M subtype B (isolate BRU/LAI) (HIV-1).
   8563..8820    +  LTR            5' LTR (truncated): truncated 5' long terminal repeat (LTR) from HIV-1
   8970..8992    -  protein_bind   lac operator (fragment): The lac repressor binds to the lac operator to inhibit transcription in E. coli. This inhibition can be relieved by adding lactose or isopropyl-β-D-thiogalactopyranoside (IPTG). lac repressor encoded by lacI
   8996..9026    -  promoter       lac promoter: promoter for the E. coli lac operon
   9041..9062    -  protein_bind   CAP binding site: CAP binding activates transcription in the presence of cAMP. E. coli catabolite activator protein
   9075..9167    -  CDS            lacI (fragment): lac repressor; lacI; The lac repressor binds to the lac operator to inhibit transcription in E. coli. This inhibition can be relieved by adding lactose or isopropyl-β-D-thiogalactopyranoside (IPTG).
   9350..9938    -  rep_origin     ori: high-copy-number ColE1/pMB1/pBR322/pUC origin of replication
  10109..10969   -  CDS            AmpR: β-lactamase; bla; confers resistance to ampicillin, carbenicillin, and related antibiotics
  10970..11074   -  promoter       AmpR promoter: bla
  11122..11256   +  polyA_signal   SV40 poly(A) signal: SV40 polyadenylation signal
  11423..327     +  CDS            nef (fragment) (across the origin): NEF_HV1BR - Experimental evidence at protein level: Swiss-Prot protein existence level 1. Extracellular Nef protein targets CD4(+) T-lymphocytes for apoptosis by interacting with CXCR4 surface receptors (PubMed:14990729). From Human immunodeficiency virus type 1 group M subtype B (isolate BRU/LAI) (HIV-1).
>Addgene plasmid #107345 | pLVX-HA-UBE3B-IRES-Puro | addgene full sequence | sequence record 208662 | Addgene NGS Result
GAAGGGCTAATTCACTCCCAAAGAAGACAAGATATCCTTGATCTGTGGATCTACCACACACAAGGCTACT
TCCCTGATTAGCAGAACTACACACCAGGGCCAGGGGTCAGATATCCACTGACCTTTGGATGGTGCTACAA
GCTAGTACCAGTTGAGCCAGATAAGGTAGAAGAGGCCAATAAAGGAGAGAACACCAGCTTGTTACACCCT
GTGAGCCTGCATGGGATGGATGACCCGGAGAGAGAAGTGTTAGAGTGGAGGTTTGACAGCCGCCTAGCAT
TTCATCACGTGGCCCGAGAGCTGCATCCGGAGTACTTCAAGAACTGCTGATATCGAGCTTGCTACAAGGG
ACTTTCCGCTGGGGACTTTCCAGGGAGGCGTGGCCTGGGCGGGACTGGGGAGTGGCGAGCCCTCAGATCC
TGCATATAAGCAGCTGCTTTTTGCCTGTACTGGGTCTCTCTGGTTAGACCAGATCTGAGCCTGGGAGCTC
TCTGGCTAACTAGGGAACCCACTGCTTAAGCCTCAATAAAGCTTGCCTTGAGTGCTTCAAGTAGTGTGTG
CCCGTCTGTTGTGTGACTCTGGTAACTAGAGATCCCTCAGACCCTTTTAGTCAGTGTGGAAAATCTCTAG
CAGTGGCGCCCGAACAGGGACTTGAAAGCGAAAGGGAAACCAGAGGAGCTCTCTCGACGCAGGACTCGGC
TTGCTGAAGCGCGCACGGCAAGAGGCGAGGGGCGGCGACTGGTGAGTACGCCAAAAATTTTGACTAGCGG
AGGCTAGAAGGAGAGAGATGGGTGCGAGAGCGTCAGTATTAAGCGGGGGAGAATTAGATCGCGATGGGAA
AAAATTCGGTTAAGGCCAGGGGGAAAGAAAAAATATAAATTAAAACATATAGTATGGGCAAGCAGGGAGC
TAGAACGATTCGCAGTTAATCCTGGCCTGTTAGAAACATCAGAAGGCTGTAGACAAATACTGGGACAGCT
ACAACCATCCCTTCAGACAGGATCAGAAGAACTTAGATCATTATATAATACAGTAGCAACCCTCTATTGT
GTGCATCAAAGGATAGAGATAAAAGACACCAAGGAAGCTTTAGACAAGATAGAGGAAGAGCAAAACAAAA
GTAAGACCACCGCACAGCAAGCGGCCGGCCGCTGATCTTCAGACCTGGAGGAGGAGATATGAGGGACAAT
TGGAGAAGTGAATTATATAAATATAAAGTAGTAAAAATTGAACCATTAGGAGTAGCACCCACCAAGGCAA
AGAGAAGAGTGGTGCAGAGAGAAAAAAGAGCAGTGGGAATAGGAGCTTTGTTCCTTGGGTTCTTGGGAGC
AGCAGGAAGCACTATGGGCGCAGCGTCAATGACGCTGACGGTACAGGCCAGACAATTATTGTCTGGTATA
GTGCAGCAGCAGAACAATTTGCTGAGGGCTATTGAGGCGCAACAGCATCTGTTGCAACTCACAGTCTGGG
GCATCAAGCAGCTCCAGGCAAGAATCCTGGCTGTGGAAAGATACCTAAAGGATCAACAGCTCCTGGGGAT
TTGGGGTTGCTCTGGAAAACTCATTTGCACCACTGCTGTGCCTTGGAATGCTAGTTGGAGTAATAAATCT
CTGGAACAGATTTGGAATCACACGACCTGGATGGAGTGGGACAGAGAAATTAACAATTACACAAGCTTAA
TACACTCCTTAATTGAAGAATCGCAAAACCAGCAAGAAAAGAATGAACAAGAATTATTGGAATTAGATAA
ATGGGCAAGTTTGTGGAATTGGTTTAACATAACAAATTGGCTGTGGTATATAAAATTATTCATAATGATA
GTAGGAGGCTTGGTAGGTTTAAGAATAGTTTTTGCTGTACTTTCTATAGTGAATAGAGTTAGGCAGGGAT
ATTCACCATTATCGTTTCAGACCCACCTCCCAACCCCGAGGGGACCCGACAGGCCCGAAGGAATAGAAGA
AGAAGGTGGAGAGAGAGACAGAGACAGATCCATTCGATTAGTGAACGGATCTCGACGGTATCGCCTTTAA
AAGAAAAGGGGGGATTGGGGGGTACAGTGCAGGGGAAAGAATAGTAGACATAATAGCAACAGACATACAA
ACTAAAGAATTACAAAAACAAATTACAAAAATTCAAAATTTTCGGGTTTATTACAGGGACAGCAGAGATC
CAGTTTATCGATAAGCTTGGGAGTTCCGCGTTACATAACTTACGGTAAATGGCCCGCCTGGCTGACCGCC
CAACGACCCCCGCCCATTGACGTCAATAATGACGTATGTTCCCATAGTAACGCCAATAGGGACTTTCCAT
TGACGTCAATGGGTGGAGTATTTACGGTAAACTGCCCACTTGGCAGTACATCAAGTGTATCATATGCCAA
GTACGCCCCCTATTGACGTCAATGACGGTAAATGGCCCGCCTGGCATTATGCCCAGTACATGACCTTATG
GGACTTTCCTACTTGGCAGTACATCTACGTATTAGTCATCGCTATTACCATGGTGATGCGGTTTTGGCAG
TACATCAATGGGCGTGGATAGCGGTTTGACTCACGGGGATTTCCAAGTCTCCACCCCATTGACGTCAATG
GGAGTTTGTTTTGGCACCAAAATCAACGGGACTTTCCAAAATGTCGTAACAACTCCGCCCCATTGACGCA
AATGGGCGGTAGGCGTGTACGGTGGGAGGTCTATATAAGCAGAGCTCGTTTAGTGAACCGTCAGATCGCC
TGGAGACGCCATCCACGCTGTTTTGACCTCCATAGAAGACACCGACTCTACTAGAGGATCTATTTCCGGT
GAATTCCTCGAGACTAGATCAACAAGTTTGTACAAAAAAGCAGGCTCCGCGGCCGCCCCCTTCACCATGT
ACCCATACGATGTTCCAGATTACGCTTTCACCCTGTCTCAGACCTCGAGAGCATGGTTCATCGATAGAGC
CCGTCAGGCACGAGAAGAAAGGCTTGTGCAGAAGGAACGGGAGCGGGCAGCTGTTGTGATCCAGGCCCAT
GTCCGGAGTTTTCTCTGTCGGAGTCGACTGCAGAGAGATATCAGGAGAGAGATTGATGACTTTTTTAAAG
CAGATGACCCTGAGTCCACTAAAAGAAGTGCACTTTGTATTTTCAAGATTGCCAGGAAACTGCTGTTCCT
ATTCAGAATCAAAGAGGATAATGAGAGATTTGAGAAGTTGTGTCGCAGCATCCTGAGCAGCATGGATGCT
GAGAATGAGCCTAAGGTGTGGTATGTGTCCCTGGCTTGTTCTAAGGACCTCACCCTCCTTTGGATTCAAC
AGATCAAGAACATTTTGTGGTACTGCTGTGATTTTCTCAAGCAGCTCAAGCCTGAAATCCTGCAGGACTC
CCGACTCATCACCCTGTACCTCACGATGCTTGTCACCTTCACAGACACTTCAACGTGGAAAATTCTTCGG
GGAAAAGGTGAAAGTCTTCGACCAGCGATGAACCACATTTGTGCAAATATAATGGGACATCTCAACCAGC
ATGGATTTTATTCTGTGCTGCAGATATTGTTAACCCGTGGCCTGGCAAGACCCCGTCCTTGTCTATCCAA
AGGCACTTTAACAGCAGCTTTTTCTCTAGCGTTACGCCCTGTGATTGCTGCACAGTTCTCAGACAATCTG
ATTCGGCCGTTCCTCATCCACATCATGTCTGTGCCTGCTCTGGTGACTCATCTCAGCACAGTGACCCCTG
AGCGCCTCACTGTTTTAGAATCCCATGACATGCTTCGTAAATTCATCATATTTTTAAGAGACCAAGATCG
ATGCCGTGATGTATGTGAAAGTTTAGAAGGATGCCATACGCTTTGTCTAATGGGCAACCTCCTACACTTG
GGCTCCCTCAGCCCCAGAGTGTTAGAGGAGGAGACAGATGGGTTCGTGAGTTTGCTCACCCAGACGCTGT
GCTACTGTCGGAAGTATGTGTCTCAGAAGAAGTCCAACCTGACCCACTGGCATCCTGTCCTTGGCTGGTT
CTCCCAATCTGTGGATTATGGCCTTAACGAGTCAATGCACTTGATCACCAAACAGCTGCAGTTCTTGTGG
GGGGTGCCTCTGATCCGGATCTTCTTCTGTGACATCCTGAGCAAGAAGCTACTGGAGAGCCAGGAGCCAG
CCCACGCACAGCCAGCATCCCCTCAGAATGTGCTCCCAGTGAAGAGTCTCCTAAAGCGTGCTTTTCAAAA
GTCGGCATCAGTCCGGAATATTCTCAGGCCTGTCGGGGGTAAACGGGTCGACTCTGCAGAAGTCCAGAAG
GTTTGCAACATCTGTGTCCTCTACCAGACCTCGCTGACAACTCTCACACAGATTCGGCTGCAGATACTCA
CAGGTCTCACTTACCTTGATGACCTGCTTCCCAAACTGTGGGCATTTATCTGTGAGCTCGGGCCCCACGG
AGGGTTAAAGCTCTTCTTGGAATGCCTGAACAATGACACTGAAGAGTCCAAGCAACTCTTGGCCATGCTG
ATGCTGTTCTGTGACTGTTCGCGGCACCTCATCACAATCCTTGATGACATTGAAGTTTATGAAGAACAGA
TTTCATTCAAACTGGAAGAGCTGGTCACTATCTCCTCTTTCCTGAATTCTTTTGTGTTTAAGATGATCTG
GGATGGAATTGTAGAGAACGCCAAGGGTGAGACCTTGGAGCTGTTCCAGTCTGTCCACGGGTGGCTTATG
GTGCTGTACGAGCGGGACTGCCGGCGGCGCTTCACCCCCGAGGACCACTGGCTGCGAAAGGATCTCAAAC
CTAGCGTGCTCTTCCAAGAACTCGACAGGGACAGAAAACGGGCACAGTTGATCCTGCAGTACATCCCACA
TGTCATCCCTCACAAAAACAGAGTTCTACTGTTTCGAACCATGGTTACCAAGGAGAAGGAGAAACTGGGG
CTGGTGGAAACCAGCTCTGCCTCCCCGCATGTCACTCACATCACCATCCGCCGGTCCAGGATGCTGGAGG
ACGGCTACGAGCAGCTTAGGCAGCTCTCCCAGCACGCCATGAAGGGGGTCATCCGTGTGAAGTTTGTCAA
TGACCTCGGGGTGGACGAAGCAGGGATTGATCAAGACGGTGTTTTTAAGGAGTTCTTGGAAGAGATCATC
AAGAGAGTTTTTGACCCAGCACTCAATCTGTTCAAGACAACCAGTGGGGATGAGAGGCTGTACCCCTCAC
CCACATCCTACATCCATGAGAATTACCTGCAGCTCTTCGAGTTTGTGGGGAAGATGCTGGGGAAGGCTGT
GTATGAGGGAATTGTGGTGGACGTGCCATTTGCATCCTTCTTCCTGAGCCAACTGCTTGGGCACCACCAC
AGCGTCTTCTATAGCTCGGTGGATGAACTGCCTTCTCTGGACTCCGAGTTCTATAAAAACCTCACCTCCA
TCAAGCGCTATGATGGGGACATCACTGACCTGGGCCTGACGCTGTCTTACGACGAGGACGTCATGGGTCA
GCTTGTTTGCCATGAACTGATTCCTGGAGGGAAGACCATTCCTGTTACAAATGAAAATAAAATTAGCTAC
ATCCATCTGATGGCACATTTTCGAATGCACACTCAAATAAAAAACCAAACAGCTGCCCTCATTAGCGGAT
TCCGTTCCATTATCAAACCCGAGTGGATCCGAATGTTCTCAACTCCTGAACTGCAGCGTCTCATCTCTGG
CGACAATGCTGAGATTGATCTGGAAGATTTAAAGAAGCACACAGTCTACTACGGTGGTTTCCATGGAAGT
CACAGAGTCATCATCTGGCTCTGGGATATTCTGGCCTCCGACTTCACACCGGATGAGAGAGCTATGTTTC
TGAAGTTCGTGACCAGCTGCTCCAGACCCCCGCTCCTGGGATTCGCCTACCTCAAGCCTCCATTCTCCAT
CCGCTGCGTGGAGGTGTCGGACGATCAGGACACCGGGGACACTCTGGGCAGCGTCCTCCGGGGCTTCTTC
ACCATCCGCAAGCGGGAGCCAGGCGGCCGCCTGCCCACCTCCTCCACCTGCTTCAACCTGCTCAAGCTGC
CCAACTACAGCAAGAAGAGCGTCCTCCGCGAGAAGCTGCGCTACGCCATCAGCATGAACACGGGCTTTGA
ACTCTCCTAGAAGGGTGGGCGCGCCGACCCAGCTTTCTTGTACAAAGTGGTTGATCTAGTTCTAGAGCGG
CCGCGGATCCCGCCCCTCTCCCTCCCCCCCCCCTAACGTTACTGGCCGAAGCCGCTTGGAATAAGGCCGG
TGTGCGTTTGTCTATATGTTATTTTCCACCATATTGCCGTCTTTTGGCAATGTGAGGGCCCGGAAACCTG
GCCCTGTCTTCTTGACGAGCATTCCTAGGGGTCTTTCCCCTCTCGCCAAAGGAATGCAAGGTCTGTTGAA
TGTCGTGAAGGAAGCAGTTCCTCTGGAAGCTTCTTGAAGACAAACAACGTCTGTAGCGACCCTTTGCAGG
CAGCGGAACCCCCCACCTGGCGACAGGTGCCTCTGCGGCCAAAAGCCACGTGTATAAGATACACCTGCAA
AGGCGGCACAACCCCAGTGCCACGTTGTGAGTTGGATAGTTGTGGAAAGAGTCAAATGGCTCTCCTCAAG
CGTATTCAACAAGGGGCTGAAGGATGCCCAGAAGGTACCCCATTGTATGGGATCTGATCTGGGGCCTCGG
TGCACATGCTTTACATGTGTTTAGTCGAGGTTAAAAAAACGTCTAGGCCCCCCGAACCACGGGGACGTGG
TTTTCCTTTGAAAAACACGATGATAAGCTTGCCACAACCCACAAGGAGACGACCTTCCATGACCGAGTAC
AAGCCCACGGTGCGCCTCGCCACCCGCGACGACGTCCCCCGGGCCGTACGCACCCTCGCCGCCGCGTTCG
CCGACTACCCCGCCACGCGCCACACCGTCGACCCGGACCGCCACATCGAGCGGGTCACCGAGCTGCAAGA
ACTCTTCCTCACGCGCGTCGGGCTCGACATCGGCAAGGTGTGGGTCGCGGACGACGGCGCCGCGGTGGCG
GTCTGGACCACGCCGGAGAGCGTCGAAGCGGGGGCGGTGTTCGCCGAGATCGGCCCGCGCATGGCCGAGT
TGAGCGGTTCCCGGCTGGCCGCGCAGCAACAGATGGAAGGCCTCCTGGCGCCGCACCGGCCCAAGGAGCC
CGCGTGGTTCCTGGCCACCGTCGGCGTCTCGCCCGACCACCAGGGCAAGGGTCTGGGCAGCGCCGTCGTG
CTCCCCGGAGTGGAGGCGGCCGAGCGCGCCGGGGTGCCCGCCTTCCTGGAGACCTCCGCGCCCCGCAACC
TCCCCTTCTACGAGCGGCTCGGCTTCACCGTCACCGCCGACGTCGAGGTGCCCGAAGGACCGCGCACCTG
GTGCATGACCCGCAAGCCCGGTGCCTAGACGCGTCTGGAACAATCAACCTCTGGATTACAAAATTTGTGA
AAGATTGACTGGTATTCTTAACTATGTTGCTCCTTTTACGCTATGTGGATACGCTGCTTTAATGCCTTTG
TATCATGCTATTGCTTCCCGTATGGCTTTCATTTTCTCCTCCTTGTATAAATCCTGGTTGCTGTCTCTTT
ATGAGGAGTTGTGGCCCGTTGTCAGGCAACGTGGCGTGGTGTGCACTGTGTTTGCTGACGCAACCCCCAC
TGGTTGGGGCATTGCCACCACCTGTCAGCTCCTTTCCGGGACTTTCGCTTTCCCCCTCCCTATTGCCACG
GCGGAACTCATCGCCGCCTGCCTTGCCCGCTGCTGGACAGGGGCTCGGCTGTTGGGCACTGACAATTCCG
TGGTGTTGTCGGGGAAGCTGACGTCCTTTCCATGGCTGCTCGCCTGTGTTGCCACCTGGATTCTGCGCGG
GACGTCCTTCTGCTACGTCCCTTCGGCCCTCAATCCAGCGGACCTTCCTTCCCGCGGCCTGCTGCCGGCT
CTGCGGCCTCTTCCGCGTCTTCGCCTTCGCCCTCAGACGAGTCGGATCTCCCTTTGGGCCGCCTCCCCGC
CTGGAATTAATTCTGCAGTCGAGACCTAGAAAAACATGGAGCAATCACAAGTAGCAATACAGCAGCTACC
AATGCTGATTGTGCCTGGCTAGAAGCACAAGAGGAGGAGGAGGTGGGTTTTCCAGTCACACCTCAGGTAC
CTTTAAGACCAATGACTTACAAGGCAGCTGTAGATCTTAGCCACTTTTTAAAAGAAAAGAGGGGACTGGA
AGGGCTAATTCACTCCCAACGAAGACAAGATATCCTTGATCTGTGGATCTACCACACACAAGGCTACTTC
CCTGATTAGCAGAACTACACACCAGGGCCAGGGGTCAGATATCCACTGACCTTTGGATGGTGCTACAAGC
TAGTACCAGTTGAGCCAGATAAGGTAGAAGAGGCCAATAAAGGAGAGAACACCAGCTTGTTACACCCTGT
GAGCCTGCATGGGATGGATGACCCGGAGAGAGAAGTGTTAGAGTGGAGGTTTGACAGCCGCCTAGCATTT
CATCACGTGGCCCGAGAGCTGCATCCGGAGTACTTCAAGAACTGCTGATATCGAGCTTGCTACAAGGGAC
TTTCCGCTGGGGACTTTCCAGGGAGGCGTGGCCTGGGCGGGACTGGGGAGTGGCGAGCCCTCAGATCCTG
CATATAAGCAGCTGCTTTTTGCCTGTACTGGGTCTCTCTGGTTAGACCAGATCTGAGCCTGGGAGCTCTC
TGGCTAACTAGGGAACCCACTGCTTAAGCCTCAATAAAGCTTGCCTTGAGTGCTTCAAGTAGTGTGTGCC
CGTCTGTTGTGTGACTCTGGTAACTAGAGATCCCTCAGACCCTTTTAGTCAGTGTGGAAAATCTCTAGCA
GTAGTAGTTCATGTCATCTTATTATTCAGTATTTATAACTTGCAAAGAAATGAATATCAGAGAGTGAGAG
GCCTTGACATTGCTAGCGTTTACCGTCGACCTCTAGCTAGAGCTTGGCGTAATCATGGTCATAGCTGTTT
CCTGTGTGAAATTGTTATCCGCTCACAATTCCACACAACATACGAGCCGGAAGCATAAAGTGTAAAGCCT
GGGGTGCCTAATGAGTGAGCTAACTCACATTAATTGCGTTGCGCTCACTGCCCGCTTTCCAGTCGGGAAA
CCTGTCGTGCCAGCTGCATTAATGAATCGGCCAACGCGCGGGGAGAGGCGGTTTGCGTATTGGGCGCTCT
TCCGCTTCCTCGCTCACTGACTCGCTGCGCTCGGTCGTTCGGCTGCGGCGAGCGGTATCAGCTCACTCAA
AGGCGGTAATACGGTTATCCACAGAATCAGGGGATAACGCAGGAAAGAACATGTGAGCAAAAGGCCAGCA
AAAGGCCAGGAACCGTAAAAAGGCCGCGTTGCTGGCGTTTTTCCATAGGCTCCGCCCCCCTGACGAGCAT
CACAAAAATCGACGCTCAAGTCAGAGGTGGCGAAACCCGACAGGACTATAAAGATACCAGGCGTTTCCCC
CTGGAAGCTCCCTCGTGCGCTCTCCTGTTCCGACCCTGCCGCTTACCGGATACCTGTCCGCCTTTCTCCC
TTCGGGAAGCGTGGCGCTTTCTCATAGCTCACGCTGTAGGTATCTCAGTTCGGTGTAGGTCGTTCGCTCC
AAGCTGGGCTGTGTGCACGAACCCCCCGTTCAGCCCGACCGCTGCGCCTTATCCGGTAACTATCGTCTTG
AGTCCAACCCGGTAAGACACGACTTATCGCCACTGGCAGCAGCCACTGGTAACAGGATTAGCAGAGCGAG
GTATGTAGGCGGTGCTACAGAGTTCTTGAAGTGGTGGCCTAACTACGGCTACACTAGAAGAACAGTATTT
GGTATCTGCGCTCTGCTGAAGCCAGTTACCTTCGGAAAAAGAGTTGGTAGCTCTTGATCCGGCAAACAAA
CCACCGCTGGTAGCGGTGGTTTTTTTGTTTGCAAGCAGCAGATTACGCGCAGAAAAAAAGGATCTCAAGA
AGATCCTTTGATCTTTTCTACGGGGTCTGACGCTCAGTGGAACGAAAACTCACGTTAAGGGATTTTGGTC
ATGAGATTATCAAAAAGGATCTTCACCTAGATCCTTTTAAATTAAAAATGAAGTTTTAAATCAATCTAAA
GTATATATGAGTAAACTTGGTCTGACAGTTACCAATGCTTAATCAGTGAGGCACCTATCTCAGCGATCTG
TCTATTTCGTTCATCCATAGTTGCCTGACTCCCCGTCGTGTAGATAACTACGATACGGGAGGGCTTACCA
TCTGGCCCCAGTGCTGCAATGATACCGCGAGACCCACGCTCACCGGCTCCAGATTTATCAGCAATAAACC
AGCCAGCCGGAAGGGCCGAGCGCAGAAGTGGTCCTGCAACTTTATCCGCCTCCATCCAGTCTATTAATTG
TTGCCGGGAAGCTAGAGTAAGTAGTTCGCCAGTTAATAGTTTGCGCAACGTTGTTGCCATTGCTACAGGC
ATCGTGGTGTCACGCTCGTCGTTTGGTATGGCTTCATTCAGCTCCGGTTCCCAACGATCAAGGCGAGTTA
CATGATCCCCCATGTTGTGCAAAAAAGCGGTTAGCTCCTTCGGTCCTCCGATCGTTGTCAGAAGTAAGTT
GGCCGCAGTGTTATCACTCATGGTTATGGCAGCACTGCATAATTCTCTTACTGTCATGCCATCCGTAAGA
TGCTTTTCTGTGACTGGTGAGTACTCAACCAAGTCATTCTGAGAATAGTGTATGCGGCGACCGAGTTGCT
CTTGCCCGGCGTCAATACGGGATAATACCGCGCCACATAGCAGAACTTTAAAAGTGCTCATCATTGGAAA
ACGTTCTTCGGGGCGAAAACTCTCAAGGATCTTACCGCTGTTGAGATCCAGTTCGATGTAACCCACTCGT
GCACCCAACTGATCTTCAGCATCTTTTACTTTCACCAGCGTTTCTGGGTGAGCAAAAACAGGAAGGCAAA
ATGCCGCAAAAAAGGGAATAAGGGCGACACGGAAATGTTGAATACTCATACTCTTCCTTTTTCAATATTA
TTGAAGCATTTATCAGGGTTATTGTCTCATGAGCGGATACATATTTGAATGTATTTAGAAAAATAAACAA
ATAGGGGTTCCGCGCACATTTCCCCGAAAAGTGCCACCTGACGTCGACGGATCGGGAGATCAACTTGTTT
ATTGCAGCTTATAATGGTTACAAATAAAGCAATAGCATCACAAATTTCACAAATAAAGCATTTTTTTCAC
TGCATTCTAGTTGTGGTTTGTCCAAACTCATCAATGTATCTTATCATGTCTGGATCAACTGGATAACTCA
AGCTAACCAAAATCATCCCAAACTTCCCACCCCATACCCTATTACCACTGCCAATTACCTGTGGTTTCAT
TTACTCTAAACCTGTGATTCCTCTGAATTATTTTCATTTTAAAGAAATTGTATTTGTTAAATATGTACTA
CAAACTTAGTAGTTG
